>Addgene plasmid #163266 | A0A0U6K8E5 | addgene full sequence | sequence record 354359 | Addgene NGS Result
TAATACGACTCACTATAGGGGAATTGTGAGCGGATAACAATTCCCCTCTAGAAATAATTTTGTTTAACTT
TAAGAAGGAGATATACATATGTACGACGCGATCGTGATTGGTGCTGGTCTTGTTGGTTTGGGTGTAGTAA
ACGCGCTCCAAGAAGCGGACCCGCAACGCCGCATTCTTATTTTAGAGAAAGAGCGTGGCCCGGCGGCTCA
TCAGTCGGGCCACAACAGCAACGTGGTACATTCGGGAATTTACTATGCCCCAGGTAGTCTGAAAGCCCAG
CTGGCGAAGCAAGGTAACCGTAGTATGTTCGCGTTTTGTCGCGAACACGATTTATACCACGATCAGTGCG
GAAAAGTGATTGTGGCGACGCAACTGAACGAGCTCGATCGTCTTGAGAACATTTACCAGCGCGGGCTGCA
GAACGGCCTGCAGGTAACTCGCCTGTCACAGGCCCAATTACGTGAGCGCGAGCCGCACGTTAATGGGTTG
GAAGCGCTGCTGGTGCCGGATGCCGGCATCGTCAACTACGCCGAAGTTGCGGCCAAACTGGCTGAAATCA
TCGTTCGCCGCGGCGGTGAAATCGCTTATGGCCATCAGGTAGAGGCGATCCATGAACATGCGGCGGGCGT
CACCGTTACTGCCGCGGGCGATAGCTTTGAAGGGAAACTGTTAATCAACTGTGCCGGATTGTTTTCAGAT
CGCATTGCGAAACTTGCGGGGTATGAAACGGGGATGAAAATTGTGCCGTTCCGCGGCGAGTATTACGTTT
TAGATGATGCAAAGAACCATCTGGTTAACCACCTTATCTATCCAGTACCGAACCCCGATTTCCCGTTCCT
GGGAGTGCATTTTACCCGCATGTATAACGGTAAACGCGACGTTGGACCGAATGCAGTCCTGGCGTTCAAG
CGCGAGGGCTATCGCAAGTGTGACTTTAGTCTGCGTGATTTGTCTGAGGTATTAGGTTACCGTGGCTTTT
GGAAAATCGCGGGAAATTACCTGGGTGAAGGTCTCGCAGAGATGCGCCGTAGTCTTAGCCGCCGTCGTTT
CGCCGAAAATGCCCGCCGCCTGATTCCGGCACTGCAAGAGCAAGATATTCGTCCGGGCCCGGCCGGTGTG
CGTGCACAAGCTCTTACGGCGGACGGTAAACTGGTAGACGACTTTCACTTTGTGCAAGGACAGCGTAGCT
TACATGTGTGTAACGCACCGTCGCCGGCAGCGACTGCATCCCTGGAAATCGGTCGTGAGATCGTCCGCCG
CCACCTGAGTGCGTTTGCGGCCGCACTCGAGCATCATCACCATCACCACCACCACCACCACTGAGATCCG
GCTGCTAACAAAGCCCGAAAGGAAGCTGAGTTGGCTGCTGCCACCGCTGAGCAATAACTAGCATAACCCC
TTGGGGCCTCTAAACGGGTCTTGAGGGGTTTTTTGCTGAAAGGAGGAACTATATCCGGATTGGCGAATGG
G
[124 nt withheld, positions 1472-1595]
C
[91 nt withheld, positions 1597-1687]
A
[49 nt withheld, positions 1689-1737]
CCTTTGACGTTGGAGTCCACGTTCTTT
[37 nt withheld, positions 1765-1801]
ACCCTATCTCGGTCTATTCTTTTGATTTATAAGGGATTTTGCCGATTTCGGCCTATTGGTTAAAAAATGA
GCTGATTTAACAAAAATTTAACGCGAATTTTAACAAAATATTAACGCTTACAATTTAGGTGGCACTTTTC
GGGGAAATGTGCGCGGAACCCCTATTTGTTTATTTTTCTAAATACATTCAAATATGTATCCGCTCATGAG
ACAATAACCCTGATAAATGCTTCAATAATATTGAAAAAGGAAGAGTATGAGTATTCAACATTTCCGTGTC
GCCCTTATTCCCTTTTTTGCGGCATTTTGCCTTCCTGTTTTTGCTCACCCAGAAACGCTGGTGAAAGTAA
AAGATGCTGAAGATCAGTTGGGTGCACGAGTGGGTTACATCGAACTGGATCTCAACAGCGGTAAGATCCT
TGAGAGTTTTCGCCCCGAAGAACGTTTTCCAATGATGAGCACTTTTAAAGTTCTGCTATGTGGCGCGGTA
TTATCCCGTATTGACGCCGGGCAAGAGCAACTCGGTCGCCGCATACACTATTCTCAGAATGACTTGGTTG
AGTACTCACCAGTCACAGAAAAGCATCTTACGGATGGCATGACAGTAAGAGAATTATGCAGTGCTGCCAT
AACCATGAGTGATAACACTGCGGCCAACTTACTTCTGACAACGATCGGAGGACCGAAGGAGCTAACCGCT
TTTTTGCACAACATGGGGGATCATGTAACTCGCCTTGATCGTTGGGAACCGGAGCTGAATGAAGCCATAC
CAAACGACGAGCGTGACACCACGATGCCTGCAGCAATGGCAACAACGTTGCGCAAACTATTAACTGGCGA
ACTACTTACTCTAGCTTCCCGGCAACAATTAATAGACTGGATGGAGGCGGATAAAGTTGCAGGACCACTT
CTGCGCTCGGCCCTTCCGGCTGGCTGGTTTATTGCTGATAAATCTGGAGCCGGTGAGCGTGGGTCTCGCG
GTATCATTGCAGCACTGGGGCCAGATGGTAAGCCCTCCCGTATCGTAGTTATCTACACGACGGGGAGTCA
GGCAACTATGGATGAACGAAATAGACAGATCGCTGAGATAGGTGCCTCACTGATTAAGCATTGGTAACTG
TCAGACCAAGTTTACTCATATATACTTTAGATTGATTTAAAACTTCATTTTTAATTTAAAAGGATCTAGG
TGAAGATCCTTTTTGATAATCTCATGACCAAAATCCCTTAACGTGAGTTTTCGTTCCACTGAGCGTCAGA
CCCCGTAGAAAAGATCAAAGGATCTTCTTGAGATCCTTTTTTTCTGCGCGTAATCTGCTGCTTGCAAACA
AAAAAACCACCGCTACCAGCGGTGGTTTGTTTGCCGGATCAAGAGCTACCAACTCTTTTTCCGAAGGTAA
CTGGCTTCAGCAGAGCGCAGATACCAAATACTGTCCTTCTAGTGTAGCCGTAGTTAGGCCACCACTTCAA
GAACTCTGTAGCACCGCCTACATACCTCGCTCTGCTAATCCTGTTACCAGTGGCTGCTGCCAGTGGCGAT
AAGTCGTGTCTTACCGGGTTGGACTCAAGACGATAGTTACCGGATAAGGCGCAGCGGTCGGGCTGAACGG
GGGGTTCGTGCACACAGCCCAGCTTGGAGCGAACGACCTACACCGAACTGAGATACCTACAGCGTGAGCT
ATGAGAAAGCGCCACGCTTCCCGAAGGGAGAAAGGCGGACAGGTATCCGGTAAGCGGCAGGGTCGGAACA
GGAGAGCGCACGAGGGAGCTTCCAGGGGGAAACGCCTGGTATCTTTATAGTCCTGTCGGGTTTCGCCACC
TCTGACTTGAGCGTCGATTTTTGTGATGCTCGTCAGGGGGGCGGAGCCTATGGAAAAACGCCAGCAACGC
GGCCTTTTTACGGTTCCTGGCCTTTTGCTGGCCTTTTGCTCACATGTTCTTTCCTGCGTTATCCCCTGAT
TCTGTGGATAACCGTATTACCGCCTTTGAGTGAGCTGATACCGCTCGCCGCAGCCGAACGACCGAGCGCA
GCGAGTCAGTGAGCGAGGAAGCGGAAGAGCGCCTGATGCGGTATTTTCTCCTTACGCATCTGTGCGGTAT
TTCACACCGCAATGGTGCACTCTCAGTACAATCTGCTCTGATGCCGCATAGTTAAGCCAGTATACACTCC
GCTATCGCTACGTGACTGGGTCATGGCTGCGCCCCGACACCCGCCAACACCCGCTGACGCGCCCTGACGG
GCTTGTCTGCTCCCGGCATCCGCTTACAGACAAGCTGTGACCGTCTCCGGGAGCTGCATGTGTCAGAGGT
TTTCACCGTCATCACCGAAACGCGCGAGGCAGCTGCGGTAAAGCTCATCAGCGTGGTCGTGAAGCGATTC
ACAGATGTCTGCCTGTTCATCCGCGTCCAGCTCGTTGAGTTTCTCCAGAAGCGTTAATGTCTGGCTTCTG
ATAAAGCGGGCCATGTTAAGGGCGGTTTTTTCCTGTTTGGTCACTGATGCCTCCGTGTAAGGGGGATTTC
TGTTCATGGGGGTAATGATACCGATGAAACGAGAGAGGATGCTCACGATACGGGTTACTGATGATGAACA
TGCCCGGTTACTGGAACGTTGTGAGGGTAAACAACTGGCGGTATGGATGCGGCGGGACCAGAGAAAAATC
ACTCAGGGTCAATGCCAGCGCTTCGTTAATACAGATGTAGGTGTTCCACAGGGTAGCCAGCAGCATCCTG
CGATGCAGATCCGGAACATAATGGTGCAGGGCGCTGACTTCCGCGTTTCCAGACTTTACGAAACACGGAA
ACCGAAGACCATTCATGTTGTTGCTCAGGTCGCAGACGTTTTGCAGCAGCAGTCGCTTCACGTTCGCTCG
CGTATCGGTGATTCATTCTGCTAACCAGTAAGGCAACCCCGCCAGCCTAGCCGGGTCCTCAACGACAGGA
GCACGATCATGCGCACCCGTGGGGCCGCCATGCCGGCGATAATGGCCTGCTTCTCGCCGAAACGTTTGGT
GGCGGGACCAGTGACGAAGGCTTGAGCGAGGGCGTGCAAGATTCCGAATACCGCAAGCGACAGGCCGATC
ATCGTCGCGCTCCAGCGAAAGCGGTCCTCGCCGAAAATGACCCAGAGCGCTGCCGGCACCTGTCCTACGA
GTTGCATGATAAAGAAGACAGTCATAAGTGCGGCGACGATAGTCATGCCCCGCGCCCACCGGAAGGAGCT
GACTGGGTTGAAGGCTCTCAAGGGCATCGGTCGAGATCCCGGTGCCTAATGAGTGAGCTAACTTACATTA
ATTGCGTTGCGCTCACTGCCCGCTTTCCAGTCGGGAAACCTGTCGTGCCAGCTGCATTAATGAATCGGCC
AACGCGCGGGGAGAGGCGGTTTGCGTATTGGGCGCCAGGGTGGTTTTTCTTTTCACCAGTGAGACGGGCA
ACAGCTGATTGCCCTTCACCGCCTGGCCCTGAGAGAGTTGCAGCAAGCGGTCCACGCTGGTTTGCCCCAG
CAGGCGAAAATCCTGTTTGATGGTGGTTAACGGCGGGATATAACATGAGCTGTCTTCGGTATCGTCGTAT
CCCACTACCGAGATATCCGCACCAACGCGCAGCCCGGACTCGGTAATGGCGCGCATTGCGCCCAGCGCCA
TCTGATCGTTGGCAACCAGCATCGCAGTGGGAACGATGCCCTCATTCAGCATTTGCATGGTTTGTTGAAA
ACCGGACATGGCACTCCAGTCGCCTTCCCGTTCCGCTATCGGCTGAATTTGATTGCGAGTGAGATATTTA
TGCCAGCCAGCCAGACGCAGACGCGCCGAGACAGAACTTAATGGGCCCGCTAACAGCGCGATTTGCTGGT
GACCCAATGCGACCAGATGCTCCACGCCCAGTCGCGTACCGTCTTCATGGGAGAAAATAATACTGTTGAT
GGGTGTCTGGTCAGAGACATCAAGAAATAACGCCGGAACATTAGTGCAGGCAGCTTCCACAGCAATGGCA
TCCTGGTCATCCAGCGGATAGTTAATGATCAGCCCACTGACGCGTTGCGCGAGAAGATTGTGCACCGCCG
CTTTACAGGCTTCGACGCCGCTTCGTTCTACCATCGACACCACCACGCTGGCACCCAGTTGATCGGCGCG
AGATTTAATCGCCGCGACAATTTGCGACGGCGCGTGCAGGGCCAGACTGGAGGTGGCAACGCCAATCAGC
AACGACTGTTTGCCCGCCAGTTGTTGTGCCACGCGGTTGGGAATGTAATTCAGCTCCGCCATCGCCGCTT
CCACTTTTTCCCGCGTTTTCGCAGAAACGTGGCTGGCCTGGTTCACCACGCGGGAAACGGTCTGATAAGA
GACACCGGCATACTCTGCGACATCGTATAACGTTACTGGTTTCACATTCACCACCCTGAATTGACTCTCT
TCCGGGCGCTATCATGCCATACCGCGAAAGGTTTTGCGCCATTCGATGGTGTCCGGGATCTCGACGCTCT
CCCTTATGCGACTCCTGCATTAGGAAGCAGCCCAGTAGTAGGTTGAGGCCGTTGAGCACCGCCGCCGCAA
GGAATGGTGCATGCAAGGAGATGGCGCCCAACAGTCCCCCGGCCACGGGGCCTGCCACCATACCCACGCC
GAAACAAGCGCTCATGAGCCCGAAGTGGCGAGCCCGATCTTCCCCATCGGTGATGTCGGCGATATAGGCG
CCAGCAACCGCACCTGTGGCGCCGGTGATGCCGGCCACGATGCGTCCGGCGTAGAGGATCGAGATCTCGA
TCCCGCGAAAT
Features (pLannotate 1.2.2; 18 found; start..end, strand, type, name):
      1..19      +  promoter       T7 promoter: promoter for bacteriophage T7 RNA polymerase
     20..44      +  protein_bind   lac operator: The lac repressor binds to the lac operator to inhibit transcription in E. coli. This inhibition can be relieved by adding lactose or isopropyl-β-D-thiogalactopyranoside (IPTG). lac repressor encoded by lacI
     59..81      +  RBS            RBS: efficient ribosome binding site from bacteriophage T7 gene 10 (Olins and Rangwala, 1989)
   1298..1321    +  CDS            9xHis (fragment): 9xHis affinity tag
   1331..1380    +  CDS            SET1 (fragment): solubility-enhancement tag derived from T7 phage gene 10B
   1388..1435    +  terminator     T7 terminator: transcription terminator for bacteriophage T7 RNA polymerase
   1472..1900    +  rep_origin     f1 ori (sequence partly withheld): f1 bacteriophage origin of replication; arrow indicates direction of (+) strand synthesis
   1953..2057    +  promoter       AmpR promoter: bla
   2058..2918    +  CDS            AmpR: β-lactamase; bla; confers resistance to ampicillin, carbenicillin, and related antibiotics
   3089..3677    +  rep_origin     ori: high-copy-number ColE1/pMB1/pBR322/pUC origin of replication
   3863..4002    -  misc_feature   bom: basis of mobility region from pBR322
   4104..4295    -  CDS            rop: Rop protein, which maintains plasmids at low copy number; rop
   4312..4692    +  CDS            YPB1_ECOLX: Protein predicted: Swiss-Prot protein existence level 4. From Escherichia coli.
   4764..5055    -  CDS            TcR (fragment): tetracycline efflux protein; tet; confers resistance to tetracycline
   5070..5091    -  protein_bind   CAP binding site: CAP binding activates transcription in the presence of cAMP. E. coli catabolite activator protein
   5104..6186    -  CDS            lacI: lac repressor; lacI; The lac repressor binds to the lac operator to inhibit transcription in E. coli. This inhibition can be relieved by adding lactose or isopropyl-β-D-thiogalactopyranoside (IPTG).
   6187..6264    -  promoter       lacI promoter: lacI
   6272..6551    -  CDS            TcR (fragment): tetracycline efflux protein; tet; confers resistance to tetracycline
