[The description below was written by a language model from this plasmid's Addgene catalogue record and pLannotate feature annotations shown in this document.]
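Description:
A0A0U6K8E5 is a bacterial expression plasmid built on the pET21a(+) backbone for inducible production of a Serratia marcescens protein catalogued under that UniProt identifier and annotated as an L-2-hydroxyglutarate dehydrogenase. The sequenced record is 6,572 nt. It is propagated in E. coli through a ColE1/pBR322-type origin and selected with ampicillin via the β-lactamase gene and its own promoter. The catalogue lists it as high copy, although the feature table also shows the rop gene and the bom region, which are typical of pBR322-derived pET backbones and usually moderate copy number. An f1 origin is present for single-stranded DNA production. The short tetracycline-resistance fragments are non-functional backbone remnants.

The expression cassette consists of a T7 promoter followed directly by a lac operator and the strong phage T7 gene 10 ribosome binding site, with a T7 terminator downstream. The plasmid also carries lacI under its native promoter, so the lac repressor keeps the cassette off until IPTG or lactose is added. Transcription requires a host that supplies T7 RNA polymerase. The insert itself is not annotated in the feature table, but it presumably occupies the unannotated stretch between the RBS and the C-terminal histidine tag. The catalogue describes that tag as 10xHis, while the annotation software detects it as a 9xHis fragment. The catalogue also lists an N-terminal T7 tag from the backbone, which the feature table does not call. A short match to a T7 gene 10B-derived solubility tag just before the terminator may simply reflect backbone sequence. According to the associated publication title, the construct belongs to a study that experimentally tested functional annotations in the EC 1.1.3.15 enzyme class, which is consistent with its use for recombinant expression and His-tag affinity purification.
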