Addgene plasmid #163266: A0A0U6K8E5
Purpose: Inducible expression of UniProt identifier A0A0U6K8E5
Depositing lab: Martin Engqvist. Depositing organization: Chalmers University of Technology. Publication: Experimental and computational investigation of enzyme functional annotations uncovers misannotation in the EC 1.1.3.15 enzyme class. Rembeza E, Engqvist MKM. PLoS Comput Biol. 2021 Sep 23;17(9):e1009446. doi: 10.1371/journal.pcbi.1009446. eCollection 2021 Sep. PubMed 34555022.
Backbone
  Vector backbone: pET21a(+)
  Vector type: Bacterial Expression
Growth in bacteria
  Bacterial resistance: Ampicillin, 100 μg/mL
  Growth temperature: 37°C
  Growth strain: DH5alpha
  Copy number: High Copy
Gene/Insert
  Gene/Insert name: A0A0U6K8E5 (alt name: L-2-hydroxyglutarate dehydrogenase)
  Species: Serratia marcescens
  Promoter: T7
  Tag / fusion protein: T7 (N terminal on backbone); 10xHis (C terminal on backbone)
  Cloning method: Unknown
  Sequencing primers: 5′ T7; 3′ T7-term
Terms and licenses: Academic/Nonprofit Terms; Industry Terms: Not Available to Industry
Depositor comments: Insert name is a UniProt identifier
How to cite: A0A0U6K8E5 was a gift from Martin Engqvist (Addgene plasmid # 163266 ; http://n2t.net/addgene:163266 ; RRID:Addgene_163266)
