>Addgene plasmid #163266 | A0A0U6K8E5 | depositor partial sequence | sequence record 316406 | insert gene sequence
ATGTACGACGCGATCGTGATTGGTGCTGGTCTTGTTGGTTTGGGTGTAGTAAACGCGCTCCAAGAAGCGG
ACCCGCAACGCCGCATTCTTATTTTAGAGAAAGAGCGTGGCCCGGCGGCTCATCAGTCGGGCCACAACAG
CAACGTGGTACATTCGGGAATTTACTATGCCCCAGGTAGTCTGAAAGCCCAGCTGGCGAAGCAAGGTAAC
CGTAGTATGTTCGCGTTTTGTCGCGAACACGATTTATACCACGATCAGTGCGGAAAAGTGATTGTGGCGA
CGCAACTGAACGAGCTCGATCGTCTTGAGAACATTTACCAGCGCGGGCTGCAGAACGGCCTGCAGGTAAC
TCGCCTGTCACAGGCCCAATTACGTGAGCGCGAGCCGCACGTTAATGGGTTGGAAGCGCTGCTGGTGCCG
GATGCCGGCATCGTCAACTACGCCGAAGTTGCGGCCAAACTGGCTGAAATCATCGTTCGCCGCGGCGGTG
AAATCGCTTATGGCCATCAGGTAGAGGCGATCCATGAACATGCGGCGGGCGTCACCGTTACTGCCGCGGG
CGATAGCTTTGAAGGGAAACTGTTAATCAACTGTGCCGGATTGTTTTCAGATCGCATTGCGAAACTTGCG
GGGTATGAAACGGGGATGAAAATTGTGCCGTTCCGCGGCGAGTATTACGTTTTAGATGATGCAAAGAACC
ATCTGGTTAACCACCTTATCTATCCAGTACCGAACCCCGATTTCCCGTTCCTGGGAGTGCATTTTACCCG
CATGTATAACGGTAAACGCGACGTTGGACCGAATGCAGTCCTGGCGTTCAAGCGCGAGGGCTATCGCAAG
TGTGACTTTAGTCTGCGTGATTTGTCTGAGGTATTAGGTTACCGTGGCTTTTGGAAAATCGCGGGAAATT
ACCTGGGTGAAGGTCTCGCAGAGATGCGCCGTAGTCTTAGCCGCCGTCGTTTCGCCGAAAATGCCCGCCG
CCTGATTCCGGCACTGCAAGAGCAAGATATTCGTCCGGGCCCGGCCGGTGTGCGTGCACAAGCTCTTACG
GCGGACGGTAAACTGGTAGACGACTTTCACTTTGTGCAAGGACAGCGTAGCTTACATGTGTGTAACGCAC
CGTCGCCGGCAGCGACTGCATCCCTGGAAATCGGTCGTGAGATCGTCCGCCGCCACCTGAGTGCGTTTGC
GGCCGCACTCGAGCATCATCACCAT
